Addgene plasmid #14150: pAG423GPD-ccdB
Purpose: (Empty Backbone)
Depositing lab: Susan Lindquist. Depositing organization: Whitehead Institute for Biomedical Research. Publication: A suite of Gateway cloning vectors for high-throughput genetic analysis in Saccharomyces cerevisiae. Alberti S, Gitler AD, Lindquist S. Yeast. 2007 Oct . 24(10):913-9. 10.1002/yea.1502 PubMed 17583893.
Backbone
  Vector backbone: pRS423
  Vector type: Yeast Expression ; Gateway Destination
  Selectable markers: HIS3
Growth in bacteria
  Bacterial resistance: Chloramphenicol and Ampicillin, 25 & 100 μg/mL
  Growth temperature: 37°C
  Growth strain: ccdB Survival
  Growth instructions: DB3.1, ccdB Survival
  Copy number: Unknown
Gene/Insert
  Gene/Insert name: None
  Cloning method: Gateway Cloning
  Sequencing primers: 5′ GPDPro_F
Terms and licenses: Academic/Nonprofit Terms; Industry Terms: Not Available to Industry
Depositor comments: Type of plasmid: 2-micron. This plasmid contains the Gateway technology from Invitrogen; Invitrogen requires purchasing of Gateway Clonase for carrying out the Gateway recombinational cloning reaction http://www.invitrogen.com Please note that the full plasmid sequence is provided as a reference only, and may not match the exact sequence of the plasmid.
How to cite: pAG423GPD-ccdB was a gift from Susan Lindquist (Addgene plasmid # 14150 ; http://n2t.net/addgene:14150 ; RRID:Addgene_14150)
