[The description below was written by a language model from this plasmid's Addgene catalogue record and the feature table of its GenBank file.]
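Description:
pAG423GPD-ccdB is an empty Gateway destination vector for protein expression in Saccharomyces cerevisiae, built on the pRS423 backbone and about 8.4 kb in its reference sequence (which the depositor notes may not match the physical plasmid exactly). It is an episomal shuttle plasmid. The yeast 2μ origin, with its native FRT site, supports multicopy maintenance in yeast, and the HIS3 gene under its own promoter allows selection by histidine prototrophy in his3 auxotrophic strains. In E. coli it replicates from a high-copy ColE1/pUC-type origin and carries AmpR (beta-lactamase). An f1 origin inherited from the backbone permits single-stranded DNA production.

The expression unit consists of the strong constitutive GPD (TDH3, glyceraldehyde-3-phosphate dehydrogenase) promoter and the CYC1 transcription terminator, which flank a Gateway cassette. That cassette is bounded by attR1 and attR2 and contains a chloramphenicol acetyltransferase gene driven by a lac UV5 promoter, together with ccdB, which encodes a gyrase-poisoning toxin. Because ccdB is lethal to ordinary E. coli, the unrecombined vector must be kept in a ccdB-tolerant strain, where both ampicillin and chloramphenicol resistance apply. In an LR recombination with an attL-flanked entry clone, the CmR-ccdB segment is replaced by the gene of interest, and ccdB counterselects against unrecombined vector in standard strains.

No epitope tag or fluorescent fusion is annotated, so the inserted ORF would be expressed without a vector-encoded tag. Residual pBluescript-derived elements (lac promoter/operator, T3 and T7 promoters, M13 and SK/KS primer sites) flank the cassette and are useful mainly for sequencing. The plasmid belongs to a suite of yeast Gateway vectors designed for high-throughput genetic analysis.
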