LOCUS       Exported 8396 bp ds-DNA circular SYN 12-MAY-2021
DEFINITION  synthetic circular DNA
ACCESSION   .
VERSION     .
KEYWORDS    pAG423GPD-ccdB
SOURCE      synthetic DNA construct
  ORGANISM  synthetic DNA construct
REFERENCE   1 (bases 1 to 8396)
  TITLE     S cerevisiae Advanced Gateway Destination Vectors
REFERENCE   2 (bases 1 to 8396)
  AUTHORS   .
  TITLE     Direct Submission
  JOURNAL   Exported May 12, 2021 from SnapGene Server 1.1.58
            http://www.snapgene.com
FEATURES             Location/Qualifiers
     source          1..8396
                     /organism="synthetic DNA construct"
                     /mol_type="other DNA"
     primer_bind     complement(10..28)
                     /label=pBRforEco
                     /note="pBR322 vectors, upsteam of EcoRI site, forward
                     primer"
     rep_origin      68..1410
                     /label=2u ori
                     /note="yeast 2u plasmid origin of replication"
     protein_bind    400..447
                     /label=FRT
                     /bound_moiety="FLP recombinase from the Saccharomyces
                     cerevisiae 2u plasmid"
                     /note="FLP-mediated recombination occurs in the 8-bp core
                     sequence TCTAGAAA (Turan and Bode, 2011)."
     promoter        1437..1541
                     /gene="bla"
                     /label=AmpR promoter
     CDS             1542..2402
                     /codon_start=1
                     /gene="bla"
                     /product="beta-lactamase"
                     /label=AmpR
                     /note="confers resistance to ampicillin, carbenicillin, and
                     related antibiotics"
                     /translation="MSIQHFRVALIPFFAAFCLPVFAHPETLVKVKDAEDQLGARVGYI
                     ELDLNSGKILESFRPEERFPMMSTFKVLLCGAVLSRIDAGQEQLGRRIHYSQNDLVEYS
                     PVTEKHLTDGMTVRELCSAAITMSDNTAANLLLTTIGGPKELTAFLHNMGDHVTRLDRW
                     EPELNEAIPNDERDTTMPVAMATTLRKLLTGELLTLASRQQLIDWMEADKVAGPLLRSA
                     LPAGWFIADKSGAGERGSRGIIAALGPDGKPSRIVVIYTTGSQATMDERNRQIAEIGAS
                     LIKHW"
     primer_bind     complement(1760..1779)
                     /label=Amp-R
                     /note="Ampicillin resistance gene, reverse primer"
     rep_origin      2573..3161
                     /direction=RIGHT
                     /label=ori
                     /note="high-copy-number ColE1/pMB1/pBR322/pUC origin of
                     replication"
     primer_bind     3062..3081
                     /label=pBR322ori-F
                     /note="pBR322 origin, forward primer"
     primer_bind     3315..3332
                     /label=L4440
                     /note="L4440 vector, forward primer"
     promoter        3485..3515
                     /label=lac promoter
                     /note="promoter for the E. coli lac operon"
     protein_bind    3523..3539
                     /label=lac operator
                     /bound_moiety="lac repressor encoded by lacI"
                     /note="The lac repressor binds to the lac operator to
                     inhibit transcription in E. coli. This inhibition can be
                     relieved by adding lactose or
                     isopropyl-beta-D-thiogalactopyranoside (IPTG)."
     primer_bind     3528..3550
                     /label=M13/pUC Reverse
                     /note="In lacZ gene"
     primer_bind     3547..3563
                     /label=M13 rev
                     /note="common sequencing primer, one of multiple similar
                     variants"
     primer_bind     3547..3563
                     /label=M13 Reverse
                     /note="In lacZ gene. Also called M13-rev"
     primer_bind     3582..3602
                     /label=T3
                     /note="T3 promoter, forward primer"
     promoter        3584..3602
                     /label=T3 promoter
                     /note="promoter for bacteriophage T3 RNA polymerase"
     promoter        3631..4275
                     /gene="S. cerevisiae TDH3"
                     /label=GAP promoter
                     /note="promoter for glyceraldehyde-3-phosphate
                     dehydrogenase"
     primer_bind     4169..4192
                     /label=GPDpro-F
                     /note="S. cerevisiae GPD promoter, forward primer"
     primer_bind     4281..4297
                     /label=SK primer
                     /note="common sequencing primer, one of multiple similar
                     variants"
     primer_bind     4281..4297
                     /label=pBluescriptSK
                     /note="For pBluescript vector"
     protein_bind    4305..4429
                     /gene="mutant version of attR"
                     /label=attR1
                     /bound_moiety="LR Clonase(TM)"
                     /note="recombination site for the Gateway(R) LR reaction"
     promoter        4454..4484
                     /label=lac UV5 promoter
                     /note="E. coli lac promoter with an ""up"" mutation"
     CDS             4538..5197
                     /codon_start=1
                     /gene="cat"
                     /product="chloramphenicol acetyltransferase"
                     /label=CmR
                     /note="confers resistance to chloramphenicol"
                     /translation="MEKKITGYTTVDISQWHRKEHFEAFQSVAQCTYNQTVQLDITAFL
                     KTVKKNKHKFYPAFIHILARLMNAHPEFRMAMKDGELVIWDSVHPCYTVFHEQTETFSS
                     LWSEYHDDFRQFLHIYSQDVACYGENLAYFPKGFIENMFFVSANPWVSFTSFDLNVANM
                     DNFFAPVFTMGKYYTQGDKVLMPLAIQVHHAVCDGFHVGRMLNELQQYCDEWQGGA"
     primer_bind     complement(4604..4623)
                     /label=CAT-R
                     /note="Chloramphenicol resistance gene, reverse primer"
     CDS             5542..5847
                     /codon_start=1
                     /gene="ccdB"
                     /product="CcdB, a bacterial toxin that poisons DNA gyrase"
                     /label=ccdB
                     /note="Plasmids containing the ccdB gene cannot be
                     propagated in standard E. coli strains."
                     /translation="MQFKVYTYKRESRYRLFVDVQSDIIDTPGRRMVIPLASARLLSDK
                     VSRELYPVVHIGDESWRMMTTDMASVPVSVIGEEVADLSHRENDIKNAINLMFWGI"
     primer_bind     5726..5745
                     /label=ccdB-fwd
                     /note="ccdB gene, forward primer"
     protein_bind    complement(5888..6012)
                     /gene="mutant version of attR"
                     /label=attR2
                     /bound_moiety="LR Clonase(TM)"
                     /note="recombination site for the Gateway(R) LR reaction"
     primer_bind     complement(6045..6061)
                     /label=KS primer
                     /note="common sequencing primer, one of multiple similar
                     variants"
     primer_bind     complement(6046..6062)
                     /label=pBluescriptKS
                     /note="For pBluescript vector"
     terminator      6064..6311
                     /gene="S. cerevisiae CYC1"
                     /label=CYC1 terminator
                     /note="transcription terminator for CYC1"
     primer_bind     complement(6080..6098)
                     /label=CYC1
                     /note="CYC1 transcription termination signal, reverse
                     primer"
     primer_bind     complement(6329..6348)
                     /label=T7
                     /note="T7 promoter, forward primer"
     promoter        complement(6330..6348)
                     /label=T7 promoter
                     /note="promoter for bacteriophage T7 RNA polymerase"
     primer_bind     complement(6358..6375)
                     /label=M13 Forward
                     /note="In lacZ gene. Also called M13-F20 or M13 (-21)
                     Forward"
     primer_bind     complement(6358..6374)
                     /label=M13 fwd
                     /note="common sequencing primer, one of multiple similar
                     variants"
     primer_bind     complement(6367..6389)
                     /label=M13/pUC Forward
                     /note="In lacZ gene"
     rep_origin      6519..6974
                     /direction=RIGHT
                     /label=f1 ori
                     /note="f1 bacteriophage origin of replication; arrow
                     indicates direction of (+) strand synthesis"
     primer_bind     complement(6606..6625)
                     /label=F1ori-R
                     /note="F1 origin, reverse primer"
     primer_bind     6816..6837
                     /label=F1ori-F
                     /note="F1 origin, forward primer"
     CDS             complement(7234..7893)
                     /codon_start=1
                     /gene="S. cerevisiae HIS3"
                     /product="imidazoleglycerol-phosphate dehydratase, required
                     for histidine biosynthesis"
                     /label=HIS3
                     /note="yeast auxotrophic marker"
                     /translation="MTEQKALVKRITNETKIQIAISLKGGPLAIEHSIFPEKEAEAVAE
                     QATQSQVINVHTGIGFLDHMIHALAKHSGWSLIVECIGDLHIDDHHTTEDCGIALGQAF
                     KEALLARGVKRFGSGFAPLDEALSRAVVDLSNRPYAVVELGLQREKVGDLSCEMIPHFL
                     ESFAEASRITLHVDCLRGKNDHHRSESAFKALAVAIREATSPNGTNDVPSTKGVLM"
     promoter        complement(7894..8080)
                     /gene="S. cerevisiae HIS3"
                     /label=HIS3 promoter
     primer_bind     complement(8227..8246)
                     /label=pRS-marker
                     /note="pRS vectors, use to sequence yeast selectable
                     marker"
     primer_bind     8346..8368
                     /label=pGEX 3'
                     /note="pGEX vectors, reverse primer"
ORIGIN
        1 gacgaaaggg cctcgtgata cgcctatttt tataggttaa tgtcatgata ataatggttt
       61 cttagatgat ccaatatcaa aggaaatgat agcattgaag gatgagacta atccaattga
      121 ggagtggcag catatagaac agctaaaggg tagtgctgaa ggaagcatac gataccccgc
      181 atggaatggg ataatatcac aggaggtact agactacctt tcatcctaca taaatagacg
      241 catataagta cgcatttaag cataaacacg cactatgccg ttcttctcat gtatatatat
      301 atacaggcaa cacgcagata taggtgcgac gtgaacagtg agctgtatgt gcgcagctcg
      361 cgttgcattt tcggaagcgc tcgttttcgg aaacgctttg aagttcctat tccgaagttc
      421 ctattctcta gaaagtatag gaacttcaga gcgcttttga aaaccaaaag cgctctgaag
      481 acgcactttc aaaaaaccaa aaacgcaccg gactgtaacg agctactaaa atattgcgaa
      541 taccgcttcc acaaacattg ctcaaaagta tctctttgct atatatctct gtgctatatc
      601 cctatataac ctacccatcc acctttcgct ccttgaactt gcatctaaac tcgacctcta
      661 cattttttat gtttatctct agtattactc tttagacaaa aaaattgtag taagaactat
      721 tcatagagtg aatcgaaaac aatacgaaaa tgtaaacatt tcctatacgt agtatataga
      781 gacaaaatag aagaaaccgt tcataatttt ctgaccaatg aagaatcatc aacgctatca
      841 ctttctgttc acaaagtatg cgcaatccac atcggtatag aatataatcg gggatgcctt
      901 tatcttgaaa aaatgcaccc gcagcttcgc tagtaatcag taaacgcggg aagtggagtc
      961 aggctttttt tatggaagag aaaatagaca ccaaagtagc cttcttctaa ccttaacgga
     1021 cctacagtgc aaaaagttat caagagactg cattatagag cgcacaaagg agaaaaaaag
     1081 taatctaaga tgctttgtta gaaaaatagc gctctcggga tgcatttttg tagaacaaaa
     1141 aagaagtata gattctttgt tggtaaaata gcgctctcgc gttgcatttc tgttctgtaa
     1201 aaatgcagct cagattcttt gtttgaaaaa ttagcgctct cgcgttgcat ttttgtttta
     1261 caaaaatgaa gcacagattc ttcgttggta aaatagcgct ttcgcgttgc atttctgttc
     1321 tgtaaaaatg cagctcagat tctttgtttg aaaaattagc gctctcgcgt tgcatttttg
     1381 ttctacaaaa tgaagcacag atgcttcgtt caggtggcac ttttcgggga aatgtgcgcg
     1441 gaacccctat ttgtttattt ttctaaatac attcaaatat gtatccgctc atgagacaat
     1501 aaccctgata aatgcttcaa taatattgaa aaaggaagag tatgagtatt caacatttcc
     1561 gtgtcgccct tattcccttt tttgcggcat tttgccttcc tgtttttgct cacccagaaa
     1621 cgctggtgaa agtaaaagat gctgaagatc agttgggtgc acgagtgggt tacatcgaac
     1681 tggatctcaa cagcggtaag atccttgaga gttttcgccc cgaagaacgt tttccaatga
     1741 tgagcacttt taaagttctg ctatgtggcg cggtattatc ccgtattgac gccgggcaag
     1801 agcaactcgg tcgccgcata cactattctc agaatgactt ggttgagtac tcaccagtca
     1861 cagaaaagca tcttacggat ggcatgacag taagagaatt atgcagtgct gccataacca
     1921 tgagtgataa cactgcggcc aacttacttc tgacaacgat cggaggaccg aaggagctaa
     1981 ccgctttttt gcacaacatg ggggatcatg taactcgcct tgatcgttgg gaaccggagc
     2041 tgaatgaagc cataccaaac gacgagcgtg acaccacgat gcctgtagca atggcaacaa
     2101 cgttgcgcaa actattaact ggcgaactac ttactctagc ttcccggcaa caattaatag
     2161 actggatgga ggcggataaa gttgcaggac cacttctgcg ctcggccctt ccggctggct
     2221 ggtttattgc tgataaatct ggagccggtg agcgtgggtc tcgcggtatc attgcagcac
     2281 tggggccaga tggtaagccc tcccgtatcg tagttatcta cacgacgggg agtcaggcaa
     2341 ctatggatga acgaaataga cagatcgctg agataggtgc ctcactgatt aagcattggt
     2401 aactgtcaga ccaagtttac tcatatatac tttagattga tttaaaactt catttttaat
     2461 ttaaaaggat ctaggtgaag atcctttttg ataatctcat gaccaaaatc ccttaacgtg
     2521 agttttcgtt ccactgagcg tcagaccccg tagaaaagat caaaggatct tcttgagatc
     2581 ctttttttct gcgcgtaatc tgctgcttgc aaacaaaaaa accaccgcta ccagcggtgg
     2641 tttgtttgcc ggatcaagag ctaccaactc tttttccgaa ggtaactggc ttcagcagag
     2701 cgcagatacc aaatactgtc cttctagtgt agccgtagtt aggccaccac ttcaagaact
     2761 ctgtagcacc gcctacatac ctcgctctgc taatcctgtt accagtggct gctgccagtg
     2821 gcgataagtc gtgtcttacc gggttggact caagacgata gttaccggat aaggcgcagc
     2881 ggtcgggctg aacggggggt tcgtgcacac agcccagctt ggagcgaacg acctacaccg
     2941 aactgagata cctacagcgt gagctatgag aaagcgccac gcttcccgaa gggagaaagg
     3001 cggacaggta tccggtaagc ggcagggtcg gaacaggaga gcgcacgagg gagcttccag
     3061 ggggaaacgc ctggtatctt tatagtcctg tcgggtttcg ccacctctga cttgagcgtc
     3121 gatttttgtg atgctcgtca ggggggcgga gcctatggaa aaacgccagc aacgcggcct
     3181 ttttacggtt cctggccttt tgctggcctt ttgctcacat gttctttcct gcgttatccc
     3241 ctgattctgt ggataaccgt attaccgcct ttgagtgagc tgataccgct cgccgcagcc
     3301 gaacgaccga gcgcagcgag tcagtgagcg aggaagcgga agagcgccca atacgcaaac
     3361 cgcctctccc cgcgcgttgg ccgattcatt aatgcagctg gcacgacagg tttcccgact
     3421 ggaaagcggg cagtgagcgc aacgcaatta atgtgagtta cctcactcat taggcacccc
     3481 aggctttaca ctttatgctt ccggctccta tgttgtgtgg aattgtgagc ggataacaat
     3541 ttcacacagg aaacagctat gaccatgatt acgccaagcg cgcaattaac cctcactaaa
     3601 gggaacaaaa gctggagctc ttcgagttta tcattatcaa tactcgccat ttcaaagaat
     3661 acgtaaataa ttaatagtag tgattttcct aactttattt agtcaaaaaa ttagcctttt
     3721 aattctgctg taacccgtac atgcccaaaa tagggggcgg gttacacaga atatataaca
     3781 ccgaaggtgc ctgggtgaac aggtttattc ctggcatcca ctaaatataa tggagcccgc
     3841 tttttaagct ggcatccaga aaaaaaaaga atcccagcac caaaatattg ttttcttcac
     3901 caaccatcag ttcataggtc cattctctta gcgcaactac agagaacagg ggcacaaaca
     3961 ggcaaaaaac gggcacaacc tcaatggagt gatgcaacct gcctggagta aatgatgaca
     4021 caaggcaatt gacccacgca tgtatctatc tcattttctt acaccttcta ttaccttctg
     4081 ctctctctga tttggaaaaa gctgaaaaaa aaggttgaaa ccagttccct gaaattattc
     4141 ccctacttga ctaataagta tataaagacg gtaggtattg attgtaattc tgtaaatcta
     4201 tttcttaaac ttcttaaatt ctacttttat agttagtctt ttttttagtt ttaaaacacc
     4261 agaacttagt ttcgacggat tctagaacta gtggatcccc catcacaagt ttgtacaaaa
     4321 aagctgaacg agaaacgtaa aatgatataa atatcaatat attaaattag attttgcata
     4381 aaaaacagac tacataatac tgtaaaacac aacatatcca gtcactatgg cggccgcatt
     4441 aggcacccca ggctttacac tttatgcttc cggctcgtat aatgtgtgga ttttgagtta
     4501 ggatccgtcg agattttcag gagctaagga agctaaaatg gagaaaaaaa tcactggata
     4561 taccaccgtt gatatatccc aatggcatcg taaagaacat tttgaggcat ttcagtcagt
     4621 tgctcaatgt acctataacc agaccgttca gctggatatt acggcctttt taaagaccgt
     4681 aaagaaaaat aagcacaagt tttatccggc ctttattcac attcttgccc gcctgatgaa
     4741 tgctcatccg gaattccgta tggcaatgaa agacggtgag ctggtgatat gggatagtgt
     4801 tcacccttgt tacaccgttt tccatgagca aactgaaacg ttttcatcgc tctggagtga
     4861 ataccacgac gatttccggc agtttctaca catatattcg caagatgtgg cgtgttacgg
     4921 tgaaaacctg gcctatttcc ctaaagggtt tattgagaat atgtttttcg tctcagccaa
     4981 tccctgggtg agtttcacca gttttgattt aaacgtggcc aatatggaca acttcttcgc
     5041 ccccgttttc accatgggca aatattatac gcaaggcgac aaggtgctga tgccgctggc
     5101 gattcaggtt catcatgccg tctgtgatgg cttccatgtc ggcagaatgc ttaatgaatt
     5161 acaacagtac tgcgatgagt ggcagggcgg ggcgtaaacg ccgcgtggat ccggcttact
     5221 aaaagccaga taacagtatg cgtatttgcg cgctgatttt tgcggtataa gaatatatac
     5281 tgatatgtat acccgaagta tgtcaaaaag aggtatgcta tgaagcagcg tattacagtg
     5341 acagttgaca gcgacagcta tcagttgctc aaggcatata tgatgtcaat atctccggtc
     5401 tggtaagcac aaccatgcag aatgaagccc gtcgtctgcg tgccgaacgc tggaaagcgg
     5461 aaaatcagga agggatggct gaggtcgccc ggtttattga aatgaacggc tcttttgctg
     5521 acgagaacag gggctggtga aatgcagttt aaggtttaca cctataaaag agagagccgt
     5581 tatcgtctgt ttgtggatgt acagagtgat attattgaca cgcccgggcg acggatggtg
     5641 atccccctgg ccagtgcacg tctgctgtca gataaagtct cccgtgaact ttacccggtg
     5701 gtgcatatcg gggatgaaag ctggcgcatg atgaccaccg atatggccag tgtgccggtc
     5761 tccgttatcg gggaagaagt ggctgatctc agccaccgcg aaaatgacat caaaaacgcc
     5821 attaacctga tgttctgggg aatataaatg tcaggctccc ttatacacag ccagtctgca
     5881 ggtcgaccat agtgactgga tatgttgtgt tttacagtat tatgtagtct gttttttatg
     5941 caaaatctaa tttaatatat tgatatttat atcattttac gtttctcgtt cagctttctt
     6001 gtacaaagtg gtgatgggct gcaggaattc gatatcaagc ttatcgatac cgtcgacctc
     6061 gagtcatgta attagttatg tcacgcttac attcacgccc tccccccaca tccgctctaa
     6121 ccgaaaagga aggagttaga caacctgaag tctaggtccc tatttatttt tttatagtta
     6181 tgttagtatt aagaacgtta tttatatttc aaatttttct tttttttctg tacagacgcg
     6241 tgtacgcatg taacattata ctgaaaacct tgcttgagaa ggttttggga cgctcgaagg
     6301 ctttaatttg cggccggtac ccaattcgcc ctatagtgag tcgtattacg cgcgctcact
     6361 ggccgtcgtt ttacaacgtc gtgactggga aaaccctggc gttacccaac ttaatcgcct
     6421 tgcagcacat ccccctttcg ccagctggcg taatagcgaa gaggcccgca ccgatcgccc
     6481 ttcccaacag ttgcgcagcc tgaatggcga atggcgcgnn nnnnnnnnnn nnnnnnnnnn
     6541 nnnnnnnnnn nnnnnnnnnn nnnnnnnnnn nnnnnnnnnn nnnnnnnnnn nnnnnnnnnn
     6601 nnnnnnnnnn nnnnnnnnnn nnnnnnnnnn nnnnnnnnnn nncnnnnnnn nnnnnnnnnn
     6661 nnnnnnnnnn nnnnnnnnnn nnnnnnnnnn nnnnnnnnnn nnnnnnnnnn nnnnnnnnnn
     6721 nnnnnnnnnn nnnnannnnn nnnnnnnnnn nnnnnnnnnn nnnnnnnnnn nnnnnnnnnn
     6781 nnnncctttg acgttggagt ccacgttctt taatagtgga ctcttgttcc aaactggaac
     6841 aacactcaac cctatctcgg tctattcttt tgatttataa gggattttgc cgatttcggc
     6901 ctattggtta aaaaatgagc tgatttaaca aaaatttaac gcgaatttta acaaaatatt
     6961 aacgtttaca atttcctgat gcggtatttt ctccttacgc atctgtgcgg tatttcacac
     7021 cgcatagatc cgtcgagttc aagagaaaaa aaaagaaaaa gcaaaaagaa aaaaggaaag
     7081 cgcgcctcgt tcagaatgac acgtatagaa tgatgcatta ccttgtcatc ttcagtatca
     7141 tactgttcgt atacatactt actgacattc ataggtatac atatatacac atgtatatat
     7201 atcgtatgct gcagctttaa ataatcggtg tcactacata agaacacctt tggtggaggg
     7261 aacatcgttg gtaccattgg gcgaggtggc ttctcttatg gcaaccgcaa gagccttgaa
     7321 cgcactctca ctacggtgat gatcattctt gcctcgcaga caatcaacgt ggagggtaat
     7381 tctgctagcc tctgcaaagc tttcaagaaa atgcgggatc atctcgcaag agagatctcc
     7441 tactttctcc ctttgcaaac caagttcgac aactgcgtac ggcctgttcg aaagatctac
     7501 caccgctctg gaaagtgcct catccaaagg cgcaaatcct gatccaaacc tttttactcc
     7561 acgcgccagt agggcctctt taaaagcttg accgagagca atcccgcagt cttcagtggt
     7621 gtgatggtcg tctatgtgta agtcaccaat gcactcaacg attagcgacc agccggaatg
     7681 cttggccaga gcatgtatca tatggtccag aaaccctata cctgtgtgga cgttaatcac
     7741 ttgcgattgt gtggcctgtt ctgctactgc ttctgcctct ttttctggga agatcgagtg
     7801 ctctatcgct aggggaccac cctttaaaga gatcgcaatc tgaatcttgg tttcatttgt
     7861 aatacgcttt actagggctt tctgctctgt catctttgcc ttcgtttatc ttgcctgctc
     7921 attttttagt atattcttcg aagaaatcac attactttat ataatgtata attcattatg
     7981 tgataatgcc aatcgctaag aaaaaaaaag agtcatccgc taggggaaaa aaaaaaatga
     8041 aaatcattac cgaggcataa aaaaatatag agtgtactag aggaggccaa gagtaataga
     8101 aaaagaaaat tgcgggaaag gactgtgtta tgacttccct gactaatgcc gtgttcaaac
     8161 gatacctggc agtgactcct agcgctcacc aagctcttaa aacgggaatt tatggtgcac
     8221 tctcagtaca atctgctctg atgccgcata gttaagccag ccccgacacc cgccaacacc
     8281 cgctgacgcg ccctgacggg cttgtctgct cccggcatcc gcttacagac aagctgtgac
     8341 cgtctccggg agctgcatgt gtcagaggtt ttcaccgtca tcaccgaaac gcgcga
//
