>Addgene plasmid #14150 | pAG423GPD-ccdB | addgene partial sequence | sequence record 20415 | 14150 with pRS_marker
TTTTAAGAGCTTGGTGAGCGCTAGGAGTCACTGCCAGGTATCGTTTGAACACGGCATTAGTCAGGGAAGT
CATAACACAGTCCTTTCCCGCAATTTTCTTTTTCTATTACTCTTGGCCTCCTCTAGTACACTCTATATTT
TTTTATGCCTCGGTAATGATTTTCATTTTTTTTTTTCCACCTAGCGGATGACTCTTTTTTTTTCTTAGCG
ATTGGCATTATCACATAATGAATTATACATTATATAAAGTAATGTGATTTCTTCGAAGAATATACTAAAA
AATGAGCAGGCAAGATAAACGAAGGCAAAGATGACAGAGCAGAAAGCCCTAGTAAAGCGTATTACAAATG
AAACCAAGATTCAGATTGCGATCTCTTTAAAGGGTGGTCCCCTAGCGATAGAGCACTCGATCTTCCCAGA
AAAAGAGGCAGAAGCAGTAGCAGAACAGGCCACACAATCGCAAGTGATTAACGTCCACACAGGTATAGGG
TTTCTGGACCATATGATACATGCTCTGGCCAAGCATTCCGGCTGGTCGCTAATCGTTGAGTGCATTGGTG
ACTTACACATAGACGACCATCACACCACTGAAGACTGCGGGATTGCTCTCGGTCAAGCTTTTAAAGAGGC
CCTAGGGGCCGTGCGTGGAGTAAAAAGGTTTGGATCAGGATTTGCGCCTTTGGATG
