>Addgene plasmid #14150 | pAG423GPD-ccdB | addgene partial sequence | sequence record 20416 | 14150 with GW5
GCATAAAGTGTAAAGCCTGGGGGTGCCTAATGCGGCCGCCATAGTGACTGGATATGTTGTGTTTTACAGT
ATTATGTAGTCTGTTTTTTATGCAAAATCTAATTTAATATATTGATATTTATATCATTTTACGTTTCTCG
TTCAGCTTTTTTGTACAAACTTGTGATGGGGGATCCACTAGTTCTAGAATCCGTCGAAACTAAGTTCTGG
TGTTTTAAAACTAAAAAAAAGACTAACTATAAAAGTAGAATTTAAGAAGTTTAAGAAATAGATTTACAGA
ATTACAATCAATACCTACCGTCTTTATATACTTATTAGTCAAGTAGGGGAATAATTTCAGGGAACTGGTT
TCAACCTTTTTTTTCAGCTTTTTCCAAATCAGAGAGAGCAGAAGGTAATAGAAGGTGTAAGAAAATGAGA
TAGATACATGCGTGGGTCAATTGCCTTGTGTCATCATTTACTCCAGGCAGGTTGCATCACTCCATTGAGG
TTGTGCCCGTTTTTTGCCTGTTTGTGCCCCTGTTCTCTGTAGTTGCGCTAAGAGAATGGACCTATGAACT
GATGGTTGGTGAAGAAAACAATATTTTGGTGCTGGGATTCTTTTTTTTT
