>Addgene plasmid #14150 | pAG423GPD-ccdB | addgene partial sequence | sequence record 20417 | 14150 with GW3
AGTGGCTGATCTCAGCCACCGCGAAAATGACATCAAAAACGCCATTAACCTGATGTTCTGGGGAATATAA
ATGTCAGGCTCCCTTATACACAGCCAGTCTGCAGGTCGACCATAGTGACTGGATATGTTGTGTTTTACAG
TATTATGTAGTCTGTTTTTTATGCAAAATCTAATTTAATATATTGATATTTATATCATTTTACGTTTCTC
GTTCAGCTTTCTTGTACAAAGTGGTGATGGGCTGCAGGAATTCGATATCAAGCTTATCGATACCGTCGAC
CTCGAGTCATGTAATTAGTTATGTCACGCTTACATTCACGCCCTCCCCCCACATCCGCTCTAACCGAAAA
GGAAGGAGTTAGACAACCTGAAGTCTAGGTCCCTATTTATTTTTTTATAGTTATGTTAGTATTAAGAACG
TTATTTATATTTCAAATTTTTCTTTTTTTTCTGTACAGACGCGTGTACGCATGTAACATTATACTGAAAA
CCTTGCTTGAGAAAGTTTTGGGACGCTCGAAGGCTTTAATTTGCGGCCGGTACCCAA
